Addgene plasmid #76871: ITPKB gRNA (BRDN0001147872)
Purpose: 3rd generation lentiviral gRNA plasmid targeting human ITPKB
Depositing lab: John Doench & David Root. Depositing organization: Broad Institute. Publication: Optimized sgRNA design to maximize activity and minimize off-target effects of CRISPR-Cas9. Doench JG, Fusi N, Sullender M, Hegde M, Vaimberg EW, Donovan KF, Smith I, Tothova Z, Wilen C, Orchard R, Virgin HW, Listgarten J, Root DE. Nat Biotechnol. 2016 Jan 18. doi: 10.1038/nbt.3437. PubMed 26780180.
Backbone
  Vector backbone: lentiGuide-Puro
  Backbone manufacturer: Zhang Lab (Addgene plasmid # 52963)
  Vector type: Mammalian Expression, Lentiviral, CRISPR
  Selectable markers: Puromycin
Growth in bacteria
  Bacterial resistance: Ampicillin, 100 μg/mL
  Growth temperature: 37°C
  Growth strain: DH5alpha
  Copy number: High Copy
Gene/Insert
  Gene/Insert name: ITPKB (alt names: ITPKB; NM_002221.3)
  gRNA/shRNA sequence: TCTTTCGCAGCGTCCCAACA
  Species: H. sapiens (human)
  Entrez Gene: ITPKB (a.k.a. IP3-3KB, IP3K, IP3K-B, IP3KB, PIG37)
  Promoter: hU6
  Cloning method: Unknown
  Sequencing primers: 5′ U6-F; 3′ pS2-R
Terms and licenses: Academic/Nonprofit Terms; Industry Terms: Not Available to Industry
Depositor comments: The gRNA was designed to target the following Genbank reference sequence(s): NM_002221.3. Note that this plasmid does NOT contain Cas9. It should be used in conjunction with lentiCas9-Blast (Addgene #52962) or otherwise with cell lines already expressing Cas9. Browse the full kinome gRNA library at http://www.addgene.org/pooled-library/broadgpp-human-kinome/ or visit http://www.broadinstitute.org/rnai/public/ for detailed protocols and information.
How to cite: ITPKB gRNA (BRDN0001147872) was a gift from John Doench & David Root (Addgene plasmid # 76871 ; http://n2t.net/addgene:76871 ; RRID:Addgene_76871)
