[The description below was written by a language model from this plasmid's Addgene catalogue record and pLannotate feature annotations shown in this document.]
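Description:
ITPKB gRNA (BRDN0001147872) is a third-generation lentiviral single-guide RNA plasmid built on the lentiGuide-Puro backbone and designed to target human ITPKB, the gene for inositol-trisphosphate 3-kinase B, using the NM_002221.3 transcript as the design reference. In the 8.3 kb assembled sequence, a human U6 RNA polymerase III promoter sits directly upstream of the short guide position and the Streptococcus pyogenes Cas9 gRNA scaffold, so the cell produces a complete sgRNA. A separate downstream cassette uses the EF-1α core promoter with its intron A to drive puromycin N-acetyltransferase, allowing selection of transduced mammalian cells. A WPRE follows this cassette and enhances expression of the transcript.

The viral framework consists of an RSV promoter fused to a truncated HIV-1 5' LTR, which makes genomic RNA production Tat-independent, together with the Ψ packaging signal, a partial gag region, the RRE for Rev-dependent nuclear export, a cPPT/CTS, and a self-inactivating ΔU3 3' LTR. Packaging functions are not annotated on the plasmid and must be supplied in trans. An SV40 poly(A) signal and SV40 origin lie outside the 3' LTR. For propagation in E. coli, the plasmid carries a high-copy ColE1/pUC-type origin, an ampicillin resistance gene and an f1 origin. The remaining lac, T7 and T3 elements are leftovers from the cloning vector.

The plasmid does not encode Cas9, so it is meant to be used with a separate Cas9 lentivector or in cells that already express the nuclease. Its typical use is knockout of ITPKB. The record lists it as one member of a human kinome gRNA library associated with work on optimised sgRNA design.
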