Features (pLannotate 1.2.2; 29 found; start..end, strand, type, name):
     14..80      +  CDS            small t antigen (fragment): SV40 (simian virus 40) small t antigen
    106..317     +  promoter       EF-1α core promoter: core promoter for human elongation factor EF-1α
    318..1256    +  intron         EF-1α intron A: intron upstream of the start codon of human EF-1α
   1278..1877    +  CDS            PuroR (fragment): puromycin N-acetyltransferase; pac from Streptomyces; confers resistance to puromycin
   1893..2481    +  misc_feature   WPRE: woodchuck hepatitis virus posttranscriptional regulatory element
   2532..2551    +  misc_feature   cPPT/CTS (fragment): central polypurine tract and central termination sequence of HIV-1
   2553..2786    +  LTR            3' LTR (ΔU3): self-inactivating 3' long terminal repeat (LTR) from HIV-1
   2864..2985    +  polyA_signal   SV40 poly(A) signal: SV40 polyadenylation signal
   3025..3160    +  rep_origin     SV40 ori: SV40 origin of replication
   3181..3199    -  promoter       T7 promoter: promoter for bacteriophage T7 RNA polymerase
   3207..3362    +  CDS            lacZα (fragment): LacZα fragment of β-galactosidase; lacZ fragment
   3367..3795    +  rep_origin     f1 ori (sequence partly withheld): f1 bacteriophage origin of replication; arrow indicates direction of (+) strand synthesis
   3848..3952    +  promoter       AmpR promoter: bla
   3953..4813    +  CDS            AmpR: β-lactamase; bla; confers resistance to ampicillin, carbenicillin, and related antibiotics
   4984..5572    +  rep_origin     ori: high-copy-number ColE1/pMB1/pBR322/pUC origin of replication
   5755..5847    +  CDS            lacI (fragment): lac repressor; lacI; The lac repressor binds to the lac operator to inhibit transcription in E. coli. This inhibition can be relieved by adding lactose or isopropyl-β-D-thiogalactopyranoside (IPTG).
   5860..5881    +  protein_bind   CAP binding site: CAP binding activates transcription in the presence of cAMP. E. coli catabolite activator protein
   5896..5926    +  promoter       lac promoter: promoter for the E. coli lac operon
   5934..5950    +  protein_bind   lac operator: The lac repressor binds to the lac operator to inhibit transcription in E. coli. This inhibition can be relieved by adding lactose or isopropyl-β-D-thiogalactopyranoside (IPTG). lac repressor encoded by lacI
   5995..6013    +  promoter       T3 promoter: promoter for bacteriophage T3 RNA polymerase
   6041..6267    +  promoter       RSV promoter: Rous sarcoma virus enhancer/promoter
   6268..6448    +  LTR            5' LTR (truncated): truncated 5' long terminal repeat (LTR) from HIV-1
   6495..6620    +  misc_feature   HIV-1 Ψ: packaging signal of human immunodeficiency virus type 1
   6604..6967    +  CDS            HIV-1 gag (fragment): gag protein from human immunodeficiency virus 1; gag
   7113..7346    +  misc_feature   RRE: The Rev response element (RRE) of HIV-1 allows for Rev-dependent mRNA export from the nucleus to the cytoplasm.
   7723..7749    +  CDS            Rev (fragment): human immunodeficiency virus 1 (HIV-1) Rev protein; rev; enhances nuclear export of unspliced and incompletely spliced viral mRNAs
   7753..7993    +  promoter       U6 promoter: RNA polymerase III promoter for human U6 snRNA
   8023..8098    +  misc_RNA       gRNA scaffold: guide RNA scaffold for the Streptococcus pyogenes CRISPR/Cas9 system
   8154..8271    +  misc_feature   cPPT/CTS: central polypurine tract and central termination sequence of HIV-1
>Addgene plasmid #76871 | ITPKB gRNA (BRDN0001147872) | addgene full sequence | sequence record 186670 | Addgene Assembled Sequence
CCCGGGTGCAAAGATGGATAAAGTTTTAAACAGAGAGGAATCTTTGCAGCTAATGGACCTTCTAGGTCTT
GAAAGGAGTGGGAATTGGCTCCGGTGCCCGTCAGTGGGCAGAGCGCACATCGCCCACAGTCCCCGAGAAG
TTGGGGGGAGGGGTCGGCAATTGATCCGGTGCCTAGAGAAGGTGGCGCGGGGTAAACTGGGAAAGTGATG
TCGTGTACTGGCTCCGCCTTTTTCCCGAGGGTGGGGGAGAACCGTATATAAGTGCAGTAGTCGCCGTGAA
CGTTCTTTTTCGCAACGGGTTTGCCGCCAGAACACAGGTAAGTGCCGTGTGTGGTTCCCGCGGGCCTGGC
CTCTTTACGGGTTATGGCCCTTGCGTGCCTTGAATTACTTCCACCTGGCTGCAGTACGTGATTCTTGATC
CCGAGCTTCGGGTTGGAAGTGGGTGGGAGAGTTCGAGGCCTTGCGCTTAAGGAGCCCCTTCGCCTCGTGC
TTGAGTTGAGGCCTGGCCTGGGCGCTGGGGCCGCCGCGTGCGAATCTGGTGGCACCTTCGCGCCTGTCTC
GCTGCTTTCGATAAGTCTCTAGCCATTTAAAATTTTTGATGACCTGCTGCGACGCTTTTTTTCTGGCAAG
ATAGTCTTGTAAATGCGGGCCAAGATCTGCACACTGGTATTTCGGTTTTTGGGGCCGCGGGCGGCGACGG
GGCCCGTGCGTCCCAGCGCACATGTTCGGCGAGGCGGGGCCTGCGAGCGCGGCCACCGAGAATCGGACGG
GGGTAGTCTCAAGCTGGCCGGCCTGCTCTGGTGCCTGGCCTCGCGCCGCCGTGTATCGCCCCGCCCTGGG
CGGCAAGGCTGGCCCGGTCGGCACCAGTTGCGTGAGCGGAAAGATGGCCGCTTCCCGGCCCTGCTGCAGG
GAGCTCAAAATGGAGGACGCGGCGCTCGGGAGAGCGGGCGGGTGAGTCACCCACACAAAGGAAAAGGGCC
TTTCCGTCCTCAGCCGTCGCTTCATGTGACTCCACGGAGTACCGGGCGCCGTCCAGGCACCTCGATTAGT
TCTCGAGCTTTTGGAGTACGTCGTCTTTAGGTTGGGGGGAGGGGTTTTATGCGATGGAGTTTCCCCACAC
TGAGTGGGTGGAGACTGAAGTTAGGCCAGCTTGGCACTTGATGTAATTCTCCTTGGAATTTGCCCTTTTT
GAGTTTGGATCTTGGTTCATTCTCAAGCCTCAGACAGTGGTTCAAAGTTTTTTTCTTCCATTTCAGGTGT
CGTGACGTACGGCCACCATGACCGAGTACAAGCCCACGGTGCGCCTCGCCACCCGCGACGACGTCCCCAG
GGCCGTACGCACCCTCGCCGCCGCGTTCGCCGACTACCCCGCCACGCGCCACACCGTCGATCCGGACCGC
CACATCGAGCGGGTCACCGAGCTGCAAGAACTCTTCCTCACGCGCGTCGGGCTCGACATCGGCAAGGTGT
GGGTCGCGGACGACGGCGCCGCCGTGGCGGTCTGGACCACGCCGGAGAGCGTCGAAGCGGGGGCGGTGTT
CGCCGAGATCGGCCCGCGCATGGCCGAGTTGAGCGGTTCCCGGCTGGCCGCGCAGCAACAGATGGAAGGC
CTCCTGGCGCCGCACCGGCCCAAGGAGCCCGCGTGGTTCCTGGCCACCGTCGGAGTCTCGCCCGACCACC
AGGGCAAGGGTCTGGGCAGCGCCGTCGTGCTCCCCGGAGTGGAGGCGGCCGAGCGCGCCGGGGTGCCCGC
CTTCCTGGAGACCTCCGCGCCCCGCAACCTCCCCTTCTACGAGCGGCTCGGCTTCACCGTCACCGCCGAC
GTCGAGGTGCCCGAAGGACCGCGCACCTGGTGCATGACCCGCAAGCCCGGTGCCTGAACGCGTTAAGTCG
ACAATCAACCTCTGGATTACAAAATTTGTGAAAGATTGACTGGTATTCTTAACTATGTTGCTCCTTTTAC
GCTATGTGGATACGCTGCTTTAATGCCTTTGTATCATGCTATTGCTTCCCGTATGGCTTTCATTTTCTCC
TCCTTGTATAAATCCTGGTTGCTGTCTCTTTATGAGGAGTTGTGGCCCGTTGTCAGGCAACGTGGCGTGG
TGTGCACTGTGTTTGCTGACGCAACCCCCACTGGTTGGGGCATTGCCACCACCTGTCAGCTCCTTTCCGG
GACTTTCGCTTTCCCCCTCCCTATTGCCACGGCGGAACTCATCGCCGCCTGCCTTGCCCGCTGCTGGACA
GGGGCTCGGCTGTTGGGCACTGACAATTCCGTGGTGTTGTCGGGGAAATCATCGTCCTTTCCTTGGCTGC
TCGCCTGTGTTGCCACCTGGATTCTGCGCGGGACGTCCTTCTGCTACGTCCCTTCGGCCCTCAATCCAGC
GGACCTTCCTTCCCGCGGCCTGCTGCCGGCTCTGCGGCCTCTTCCGCGTCTTCGCCTTCGCCCTCAGACG
AGTCGGATCTCCCTTTGGGCCGCCTCCCCGCGTCGACTTTAAGACCAATGACTTACAAGGCAGCTGTAGA
TCTTAGCCACTTTTTAAAAGAAAAGGGGGGACTGGAAGGGCTAATTCACTCCCAACGAAGACAAGATCTG
CTTTTTGCTTGTACTGGGTCTCTCTGGTTAGACCAGATCTGAGCCTGGGAGCTCTCTGGCTAACTAGGGA
ACCCACTGCTTAAGCCTCAATAAAGCTTGCCTTGAGTGCTTCAAGTAGTGTGTGCCCGTCTGTTGTGTGA
CTCTGGTAACTAGAGATCCCTCAGACCCTTTTAGTCAGTGTGGAAAATCTCTAGCAGTACGTATAGTAGT
TCATGTCATCTTATTATTCAGTATTTATAACTTGCAAAGAAATGAATATCAGAGAGTGAGAGGAACTTGT
TTATTGCAGCTTATAATGGTTACAAATAAAGCAATAGCATCACAAATTTCACAAATAAAGCATTTTTTTC
ACTGCATTCTAGTTGTGGTTTGTCCAAACTCATCAATGTATCTTATCATGTCTGGCTCTAGCTATCCCGC
CCCTAACTCCGCCCATCCCGCCCCTAACTCCGCCCAGTTCCGCCCATTCTCCGCCCCATGGCTGACTAAT
TTTTTTTATTTATGCAGAGGCCGAGGCCGCCTCGGCCTCTGAGCTATTCCAGAAGTAGTGAGGAGGCTTT
TTTGGAGGCCTAGGGACGTACCCAATTCGCCCTATAGTGAGTCGTATTACGCGCGCTCACTGGCCGTCGT
TTTACAACGTCGTGACTGGGAAAACCCTGGCGTTACCCAACTTAATCGCCTTGCAGCACATCCCCCTTTC
GCCAGCTGGCGTAATAGCGAAGAGGCCCGCACCGATCGCCCTTCCCAACAGTTGCGCAGCCTGAATGGCG
AATGGG
[124 nt withheld, positions 3367-3490]
C
[91 nt withheld, positions 3492-3582]
A
[49 nt withheld, positions 3584-3632]
CCTTTGACGTTGGAGTCCACGTTCTTT
[37 nt withheld, positions 3660-3696]
ACCCTATCTCGGTCTATTCTTTTGATTTATAAGGGATTTTGCCGATTTCGGCCTATTGGTTAAAAAATGA
GCTGATTTAACAAAAATTTAACGCGAATTTTAACAAAATATTAACGCTTACAATTTAGGTGGCACTTTTC
GGGGAAATGTGCGCGGAACCCCTATTTGTTTATTTTTCTAAATACATTCAAATATGTATCCGCTCATGAG
ACAATAACCCTGATAAATGCTTCAATAATATTGAAAAAGGAAGAGTATGAGTATTCAACATTTCCGTGTC
GCCCTTATTCCCTTTTTTGCGGCATTTTGCCTTCCTGTTTTTGCTCACCCAGAAACGCTGGTGAAAGTAA
AAGATGCTGAAGATCAGTTGGGTGCACGAGTGGGTTACATCGAACTGGATCTCAACAGCGGTAAGATCCT
TGAGAGTTTTCGCCCCGAAGAACGTTTTCCAATGATGAGCACTTTTAAAGTTCTGCTATGTGGCGCGGTA
TTATCCCGTATTGACGCCGGGCAAGAGCAACTCGGTCGCCGCATACACTATTCTCAGAATGACTTGGTTG
AGTACTCACCAGTCACAGAAAAGCATCTTACGGATGGCATGACAGTAAGAGAATTATGCAGTGCTGCCAT
AACCATGAGTGATAACACTGCGGCCAACTTACTTCTGACAACGATCGGAGGACCGAAGGAGCTAACCGCT
TTTTTGCACAACATGGGGGATCATGTAACTCGCCTTGATCGTTGGGAACCGGAGCTGAATGAAGCCATAC
CAAACGACGAGCGTGACACCACGATGCCTGTAGCAATGGCAACAACGTTGCGCAAACTATTAACTGGCGA
ACTACTTACTCTAGCTTCCCGGCAACAATTAATAGACTGGATGGAGGCGGATAAAGTTGCAGGACCACTT
CTGCGCTCGGCCCTTCCGGCTGGCTGGTTTATTGCTGATAAATCTGGAGCCGGTGAGCGTGGGTCTCGCG
GTATCATTGCAGCACTGGGGCCAGATGGTAAGCCCTCCCGTATCGTAGTTATCTACACGACGGGGAGTCA
GGCAACTATGGATGAACGAAATAGACAGATCGCTGAGATAGGTGCCTCACTGATTAAGCATTGGTAACTG
TCAGACCAAGTTTACTCATATATACTTTAGATTGATTTAAAACTTCATTTTTAATTTAAAAGGATCTAGG
TGAAGATCCTTTTTGATAATCTCATGACCAAAATCCCTTAACGTGAGTTTTCGTTCCACTGAGCGTCAGA
CCCCGTAGAAAAGATCAAAGGATCTTCTTGAGATCCTTTTTTTCTGCGCGTAATCTGCTGCTTGCAAACA
AAAAAACCACCGCTACCAGCGGTGGTTTGTTTGCCGGATCAAGAGCTACCAACTCTTTTTCCGAAGGTAA
CTGGCTTCAGCAGAGCGCAGATACCAAATACTGTTCTTCTAGTGTAGCCGTAGTTAGGCCACCACTTCAA
GAACTCTGTAGCACCGCCTACATACCTCGCTCTGCTAATCCTGTTACCAGTGGCTGCTGCCAGTGGCGAT
AAGTCGTGTCTTACCGGGTTGGACTCAAGACGATAGTTACCGGATAAGGCGCAGCGGTCGGGCTGAACGG
GGGGTTCGTGCACACAGCCCAGCTTGGAGCGAACGACCTACACCGAACTGAGATACCTACAGCGTGAGCT
ATGAGAAAGCGCCACGCTTCCCGAAGGGAGAAAGGCGGACAGGTATCCGGTAAGCGGCAGGGTCGGAACA
GGAGAGCGCACGAGGGAGCTTCCAGGGGGAAACGCCTGGTATCTTTATAGTCCTGTCGGGTTTCGCCACC
TCTGACTTGAGCGTCGATTTTTGTGATGCTCGTCAGGGGGGCGGAGCCTATGGAAAAACGCCAGCAACGC
GGCCTTTTTACGGTTCCTGGCCTTTTGCTGGCCTTTTGCTCACATGTTCTTTCCTGCGTTATCCCCTGAT
TCTGTGGATAACCGTATTACCGCCTTTGAGTGAGCTGATACCGCTCGCCGCAGCCGAACGACCGAGCGCA
GCGAGTCAGTGAGCGAGGAAGCGGAAGAGCGCCCAATACGCAAACCGCCTCTCCCCGCGCGTTGGCCGAT
TCATTAATGCAGCTGGCACGACAGGTTTCCCGACTGGAAAGCGGGCAGTGAGCGCAACGCAATTAATGTG
AGTTAGCTCACTCATTAGGCACCCCAGGCTTTACACTTTATGCTTCCGGCTCGTATGTTGTGTGGAATTG
TGAGCGGATAACAATTTCACACAGGAAACAGCTATGACCATGATTACGCCAAGCGCGCAATTAACCCTCA
CTAAAGGGAACAAAAGCTGGAGCTGCAAGCTTAATGTAGTCTTATGCAATACTCTTGTAGTCTTGCAACA
TGGTAACGATGAGTTAGCAACATGCCTTACAAGGAGAGAAAAAGCACCGTGCATGCCGATTGGTGGAAGT
AAGGTGGTACGATCGTGCCTTATTAGGAAGGCAACAGACGGGTCTGACATGGATTGGACGAACCACTGAA
TTGCCGCATTGCAGAGATATTGTATTTAAGTGCCTAGCTCGATACATAAACGGGTCTCTCTGGTTAGACC
AGATCTGAGCCTGGGAGCTCTCTGGCTAACTAGGGAACCCACTGCTTAAGCCTCAATAAAGCTTGCCTTG
AGTGCTTCAAGTAGTGTGTGCCCGTCTGTTGTGTGACTCTGGTAACTAGAGATCCCTCAGACCCTTTTAG
TCAGTGTGGAAAATCTCTAGCAGTGGCGCCCGAACAGGGACTTGAAAGCGAAAGGGAAACCAGAGGAGCT
CTCTCGACGCAGGACTCGGCTTGCTGAAGCGCGCACGGCAAGAGGCGAGGGGCGGCGACTGGTGAGTACG
CCAAAAATTTTGACTAGCGGAGGCTAGAAGGAGAGAGATGGGTGCGAGAGCGTCAGTATTAAGCGGGGGA
GAATTAGATCGCGATGGGAAAAAATTCGGTTAAGGCCAGGGGGAAAGAAAAAATATAAATTAAAACATAT
AGTATGGGCAAGCAGGGAGCTAGAACGATTCGCAGTTAATCCTGGCCTGTTAGAAACATCAGAAGGCTGT
AGACAAATACTGGGACAGCTACAACCATCCCTTCAGACAGGATCAGAAGAACTTAGATCATTATATAATA
CAGTAGCAACCCTCTATTGTGTGCATCAAAGGATAGAGATAAAAGACACCAAGGAAGCTTTAGACAAGAT
AGAGGAAGAGCAAAACAAAAGTAAGACCACCGCACAGCAAGCGGCCGCTGATCTTCAGACCTGGAGGAGG
AGATATGAGGGACAATTGGAGAAGTGAATTATATAAATATAAAGTAGTAAAAATTGAACCATTAGGAGTA
GCACCCACCAAGGCAAAGAGAAGAGTGGTGCAGAGAGAAAAAAGAGCAGTGGGAATAGGAGCTTTGTTCC
TTGGGTTCTTGGGAGCAGCAGGAAGCACTATGGGCGCAGCGTCAATGACGCTGACGGTACAGGCCAGACA
ATTATTGTCTGGTATAGTGCAGCAGCAGAACAATTTGCTGAGGGCTATTGAGGCGCAACAGCATCTGTTG
CAACTCACAGTCTGGGGCATCAAGCAGCTCCAGGCAAGAATCCTGGCTGTGGAAAGATACCTAAAGGATC
AACAGCTCCTGGGGATTTGGGGTTGCTCTGGAAAACTCATTTGCACCACTGCTGTGCCTTGGAATGCTAG
TTGGAGTAATAAATCTCTGGAACAGATTTGGAATCACACGACCTGGATGGAGTGGGACAGAGAAATTAAC
AATTACACAAGCTTAATACACTCCTTAATTGAAGAATCGCAAAACCAGCAAGAAAAGAATGAACAAGAAT
TATTGGAATTAGATAAATGGGCAAGTTTGTGGAATTGGTTTAACATAACAAATTGGCTGTGGTATATAAA
ATTATTCATAATGATAGTAGGAGGCTTGGTAGGTTTAAGAATAGTTTTTGCTGTACTTTCTATAGTGAAT
AGAGTTAGGCAGGGATATTCACCATTATCGTTTCAGACCCACCTCCCAACCCCGAGGGGACCCAGAGAGG
GCCTATTTCCCATGATTCCTTCATATTTGCATATACGATACAAGGCTGTTAGAGAGATAATTAGAATTAA
TTTGACTGTAAACACAAAGATATTAGTACAAAATACGTGACGTAGAAAGTAATAATTTCTTGGGTAGTTT
GCAGTTTTAAAATTATGTTTTAAAATGGACTATCATATGCTTACCGTAACTTGAAAGTATTTCGATTTCT
TGGCTTTATATATCTTGTGGAAAGGACGAAACACCGTCTTTCGCAGCGTCCCAACAGTTTTAGAGCTAGA
AATAGCAAGTTAAAATAAGGCTAGTCCGTTATCAACTTGAAAAAGTGGCACCGAGTCGGTGCTTTTTTAA
GCTTGGCGTAACTAGATCTTGAGACAAATGGCAGTATTCATCCACAATTTTAAAAGAAAAGGGGGGATTG
GGGGGTACAGTGCAGGGGAAAGAATAGTAGACATAATAGCAACAGACATACAAACTAAAGAATTACAAAA
ACAAATTACAAAAATTCAAAATTTTCGGGTTTATTACAGGGACAGCAGAGATCCACTTTGGCGCCGGCTC
GAGGGGG
