>Addgene plasmid #76871 | ITPKB gRNA (BRDN0001147872) | depositor partial sequence | sequence record 144331 | Target Sequence
TCTTTCGCAGCGTCCCAACA
