>Addgene plasmid #76871 | ITPKB gRNA (BRDN0001147872) | addgene partial sequence | sequence record 186669 | hU6-F
TAGAAAGTAATAATTTCTTGGGTAGTTTGCAGTTTTAAAATTATGTTTTAAAATGGACTATCATATGCTT
ACCGTAACTTGAAAGTATTTCGATTTCTTGGCTTTATATATCTTGTGGAAAGGACGAAACACCGTCTTTC
GCAGCGTCCCAACAGTTTTAGAGCTAGAAATAGCAAGTTAAAATAAGGCTAGTCCGTTATCAACTTGAAA
AAGTGGCACCGAGTCGGTGCTTTTTTAAGCTTGGCGTAACTAGATCTTGAGACAAATGGCAGTATTCATC
CACAATTTTAAAAGAAAAGGGGGGATTGGGGGGTACAGTGCAGGGGAAAGAATAGTAGACATAATAGCAA
CAGACATACAAACTAAAGAATTACAAAAACAAATTACAAAAATTCAAAATTTTCGGGTTTATTACAGGGA
CAGCAGAGATCCACTTTGGCGCCGGCTCGAGGGGGCCCGGGTGCAAAGATGGATAAAGTTTTAAACAGAG
AGGAATCTTTGCAGCTAATGGACCTTCTAGGTCTTGAAAGGAGTGGGAATTGGCTCCGGTGCCCGTCAGT
GGGCAGAGCG
